>Addgene plasmid #128797 | pLG327 | addgene full sequence | sequence record 252599 | Addgene NGS Result
AGTCATTTCAGATAATTTTGCTCTTGAAATAGGTGAATTCTTAAGTATTTCTTTTAATAATAACTTTTGA
TTTACTTTTTTGACAAAGGTTTGATCTGCGATATCCACTTCTGAGGCATCAAATAAAACGAAAGGCTCAG
TCGAAAGACTGGGCCTTTCGTTTTATCTGTTGTTTGTCGGTGAACGCTCTCATGAAAAACTAAAAAAAAT
ATTGAAAATACTGATGAGGTTATTTAAGATTAAAATAAGTTAGTTTGTTTGGGCAACAAACTAATAGCTG
TCACCGGATGTGCTTTCCGGTCTGATGAGTCCGTGAGGACGAAACAGCCTCTACAAATAATTTTGTTTAA
TCGGCTGAAAGGTGGTGAACTACTATGAAAGGAGAAGAACTTTTCACTGGAGTTGTCCCAATTCTTGTTG
AATTAGATGGTGATGTTAATGGGCACAAATTTTCTGTCAGTGGAGAGGGTGAAGGTGATGCAACATACGG
AAAACTTACCCTTAAATTTATTTGCACTACTGGAAAACTACCTGTTCCATGGCCAACACTTGTCACTACT
TTCGCGTATGGTCTTCAATGCTTTGCGAGATACCCAGATCATATGAAACAGCATGACTTTTTCAAGAGTG
CCATGCCCGAAGGTTATGTACAGGAAAGAACTATATTTTTCAAAGATGACGGGAACTACAAGACACGTGC
TGAAGTCAAGTTTGAAGGTGATACCCTTGTTAATAGAATCGAGTTAAAAGGTATTGATTTTAAAGAAGAT
GGAAACATTCTTGGACACAAATTGGAATACAACTATAACTCACACAATGTATACATCATGGCAGACAAAC
AAAAGAATGGAATCAAAGTTAACTTCAAAATTAGACACAACATTGAAGATGGAAGCGTTCAACTAGCAGA
CCATTATCAACAAAATACTCCAATTGGCGATGGCCCTGTCCTTTTACCAGACAACCATTACCTGTCCACA
CAATCTAAGCTTTCGAAAGATCCCAACGAAAAGAGGGACCACATGGTCCTTCTTGAGTTTGTAACAGCTG
CTGGGATTACACATGGCATGGATGAACTATACAAATACTAGCTGCATTCAGCCCGCCTAATGAGCGGGCC
TAGCATAACCCCTTGGGGCCTCTAAACGGGTCTTGAGGGGTTTTTTGGGAGCCCGTATTTCGCGTAAGGA
AATCCATTATGTACTATTTAATTCTGCGTGACATCCCATCGATCAGACCAGTTTTTAATTTGTGTGTTTC
CATGTGTCCAGTTTGGAATACTCTTAACCTCATTGGAAATCGCGGCATAATCACTGGTGGTATGATTGAT
GACCGCGTCAACAATGACCTTTATGCCATATTCTTCAGCGGCTGCACACATTTCTTTAAATTCTTGTTCA
GTACCTAAGTAACGGTTGCCAATTTGATACGATGTCGGCTGATACAGCCAGTACCAGTTCGACATGCTTT
TATCTCCTTGATTCCCTTCCTTTACTTGGTTAATCGGAGATGTCTGAATGGCTGTATATCCTGCATCATG
AATATCCTTCATATTGTGTTTTAACGTATTGAACGACCAATTCCATGCATGAAGAATGGTTCCGCTTTTG
ATCGACGGTGCTGTAAGCTCATTCGATTTGTTCGCCGTTTCAGCACTCGCAGCCGCCGGTCCTGCCAGAA
CCAAATGAAACAGCAATAAAAATCCAGCGAATAACGGCAGTAAAGAGGTTTTGAATCGTTTTGCAAACAT
TCTTGACACTCCTTATTTGATTTTTTGAAGACTTACTTCGGAGTCAAAAATCCCTCTTACTTCATTCTTC
CGCTTCCTCCTTTCAAACCGATGTGAAGACTGGAGAATTTTGTTAATTCTTGAAGACGAAAGGGCCTCGT
GATACGCCTATTTTTATAGGTTAATGTCATGATAATAATGGTTTCTTAGACGTCAGGTGGCACTTTTCGG
GGAAATGTGCGCGGAACCCCTATTTGTTTATTTTTCTAAATACATTCAAATATGTATCCGCTCATGAGAC
AATAACCATGATAAATGCTTCAATAATATTGAAAAAGGAAGAGTATGAGTATTCAACATTTCCGTGTCGC
CCTTATTCCCTTTTTTGCGGCATTTTGCCTTCCTGTTTTTGCTCACCCAGAAACGCTGGTGAAAGTAAAA
GATGCTGAAGATCAGTTGGGTGCACGAGTTGGTTACATCGAACTGGATCTCAACAGCGGTAAGATCCTTG
AGAGTTTTCGCCCCGAAGAACGTTTTCCAATGATGAGCACTTTTAAAGTTCTGCTATGTGGCGCGGTATT
ATCCCGTGTTGACGCCGGGCAAGAGCAACTCGGTCGCCGCATACACTATTCTCAGAATGACTTGGTTGAG
TACTCACCAGTCACAGAAAAGCATCTTACGGATGGCATGACAGTAAGAGAATTATGCAGTGCTGCCATAA
CCATGAGTGATAACACTGCGGCCAACTTACTTCTGACAACGATCGGAGGACCGAAGGAGCTAACCGCTTT
TTTGCACAACATGGGGGATCATGTAACTCGCCTTGATCGTTGGGAACCGGAGCTGAATGAAGCCATACCA
AACGACGAGCGTGACACCACGATGCCTGCAGCAATGGCAACAACGTTGCGCAAACTATTAACTGGCGAAC
TACTTACTCTAGCTTCCCGGCAACAATTAATAGACTGGATGGAGGCGGATAAAGTTGCAGGACCACTTCT
GCGCTCGGCCCTTCCGGCTGGCTGGTTTATTGCTGATAAATCTGGAGCCGGTGAGCGTGGGTCGCGCGGT
ATCATTGCAGCACTGGGGCCAGATGGTAAGCCCTCCCGTATCGTAGTTATCTACACGACGGGGAGTCAGG
CAACTATGGATGAACGAAATAGACAGATCGCTGAGATAGGTGCCTCACTGATTAAGCATTGGTAACTGTC
AGACCAAGTTTACTCATATATACTTTAGATTGATTTAAAACTTCATTTTTAATTTAAAAGGATCTAGGTG
AAGATCCTTTTTGATAATCTCATGACCAAAATCCCTTAACGTGAGTTTTCGTTCCACTGAGCGTCAGACC
CCGTAGAAAAGATCAAAGGATCTTCTTGAGATCCTTTTTTTCTGCGCGTAATCTGCTGCTTGCAAACAAA
AAAACCACCGCTACCAGCGGTGGTTTGTTTGCCGGATCAAGAGCTACCAACTCTTTTTCCGAAGGTAACT
GGCTTCAGCAGAGCGCAGATACCAAATACTGTCCTTCTAGTGTAGCCGTAGTTAGGCCACCACTTCAAGA
ACTCTGTAGCACCGCCTACATACCTCGCTCTGCTAATCCTGTTACCAGTGGCTGCTGCCAGTGGCGATAA
GTCGTGTCTTACCGGGTTGGACTCAAGACGATAGTTACCGGATAAGGCGCAGCGGTCGGGCTGAACGGGG
GGTTCGTGCACACAGCCCAGCTTGGAGCGAACGACCTACACCGAACTGAGATACCTACAGCGTGAGCTAT
GAGAAAGCGCCACGCTTCCCGAAGGGAGAAAGGCGGACAGGTATCCGGTAAGCGGCAGGGTCGGAACAGG
AGAGCGCACGAGGGAGCTTCCAGGGGGAAACGCCTGGTATCTTTATAGTCCTGTCGGGTTTCGCCACCTC
TGACTTGAGCGTCGATTTTTGTGATGCTCGTCAGGGGGGCGGAGCCTATGGAAAAACGCCAGCAACGCGG
CCCGACCTCGAGCTGGATACTTCCCGTCCGCCAGGGGGACATGCCGGCGATGCTGAAGGTCGCGCGCATT
CCCGATGAAGAGGCCGGTTACCGCCTGTTTGAGGATATAGTAATCTTTCTAAATAGCTTTGGATTGGAGG
AGTATGGCCACTAATACTAAGTTCAGCTAATAAAAAAATTTGCTAAAGAACTCCAGCTGGATTTCACTGA
TGAGAATATCGTCGGAGATAAATATAATAATTCCACGGACTATAGACTATACTAGTATACTCCGTCTACT
GTACGATACACTTCCGCTCAGGTCCTTGTCCTTTAACGAGGATTGTTACGTACGCTAATGGCGTCAAAAC
AAAGACTCTAGACCTAGGCCTTAAGATCTGATCATATGCATCCGCGGGCCCGGGTTAACGCGTAATCCAT
GGATCAAGAGACAGGATGAGGATCGTTTCGCATGATTGAACAAGATGGATTGCACGCAGGTTCTCCGGTG
CCCTGAATGAACTGCAGAAAGAGCTGGTAGTTGGCGCACTGTTCGAAGAACTGCCGATGTCCAGTAAGAT
TCTTACTATGCTGGTTGAACCGGATGCTGGTAAAGCTACTTGGGTTGCTGCTTCTACTTATGGTACCGAT
ACAACTACTGGTGAGGAAGTTAAAGGAGCTCTTAAAGAAATCCACTTCAGTAGGTGGCCCGGCTCCATGC
ACCGCGACGCAACGCGGGGAGGCAGACAAGGTATAGGGCGGCGCCTACAATCCATGCCAACCCGTTCCAT
GTGCTCGCCGAGGCGGCATAAATCGCCGTGACGATCAGCGGTCCAATGATCGAAGTTAGGCTGGTAAGAG
CCGCGAGCGATCCTTGAAGCTGTCCCTGATGGTCGTCATCTACCTGCCTGGACAGCATGGCCTGCAACGC
GGGCATCCCGATGCCGCCGGAAGCGAGAAGAATCATAATGGGGAAGGCCATCCAGCCTCGCGTCGCGACT
AAGAAAATGCCGTCAAATCCGCTCGCCATGACTTCACTAACGATGCCTTTGAAAATCTTCAAGTTCTTTT
CTACTAATTCAAGGCGTGTCTCACCAGGTTTTTGGTTTGCTCCGGCGCAAATGCAGACAATATCAGCATC
CTTGCAGGGTATGTTTCTCTTTGATGTCTTTTTGTTTGTGAAGTATTTCACATTTATATTGTGCAACACT
TCACAAACTTTTGCAAGAGAAAAGTTTTGTCTGATTTATGAACAAAAAAGAAACCATCATTGATGGTTTC
TTTCGGTAAGTCCCGTCTAGCCTTGCCCTCAATGGGGAAGAGAACCGCTTAAGCCCGAGTCATTATATAA
ACCATTTAGCACGTAATCAAAGCCAGGCTGATTCTGACCGGGCACTTGGGCGCTGCCATTATTAAAAATC
ACTTTTGCGTTGGTTGTATCCGTGTCCGCAGGCAGCGTCAGCGTGTAAATTCCGTCTGCATTTTTAGTCA
TTGGTTTTCCAGGCCAAGATCCGGTCAATTCAATTACTCGGCTCCCATCATGTTTATAGATATAAGCATT
TACCTGGCTCCAATGATTCGGATTTTGATAGCCGATGGTTTTGGCCGACGCTGGATCTCTTTTAACAAAA
CTGTATTTCTCGGTCCTCGTTACACCATCACTGTTCGTTCCTTTTAACATGATGGTGTATGTTTTGCCAA
ATGGATCTCCTTTTCCGATTGTGAATTGATCTCCATCCTTAAACGCCTGTCGTCTGGTCCATTATTGATT
TGATAAACGGCTTTTGTTGTATTCGCATCTGCACGCAAGGTAATCGTCAGTTGATCATTGAAAGAATGTG
TTACACCTGTTTTGTAATTCTCAAGGAAAACATGAGGCGCTTTTGCAATATCATCAGGATAAAGCACAGC
TACAGACCTGGCATTGATCGTGCCTGTCAGTTTACCATCGTTCACTTGAAATGAACCCGCTCCAGCTTTA
TTGTCATACCTGCCATCAGGCAATTTTGTTGCCGTATTGATAGAGACAGAGGATGAACCTGCATTTGCCA
GCACAACGCCATGTGAGCCGCGCTGATTCATAAATATCTGGTTGTTTCCATTCGGGTTCGAGAGTTCCTC
AGGCTGTCCAGCCATCACATTGTGAAATCTATTGACCGCAGTGATAGCCTGATCTTCAAATAAAGCACTC
CCGCGATCGCCTATTTGGCTTTTCCCCGGGAACCTCACACCATTTCCGCCTCCCTCAGGTCTGGAAAAGA
AAAGAGGCGTACTGCCTGAACGAGAAGCTATCACCGCCCAGCCTAAACGGATTCCCCCTATGCAAGGGTT
TATTGTTTTCTAAAATCTGATTACCAATTAGAATGAATATTTCCCAAATATTAAATAATAAAACAAAAAA
ATTGAAAAAAGTGTTTCCACCATTTTTTCAATTTTTTTATAATTTTTTTAATCTGTTATTTAAATAGTTT
ATAGTTAAATTTACATTTTCATTAGTCCATTCAATATTCTCTCCAAGATAACTACGAACTGCTAACAAAA
TTCTCTCCCTATGTTCTAATGGAGAAGATTCAGCCACTGCATTTCCCGCAATATCTTTTGGTATGATTTT
ACCCGTGTCCATAGTTAAAATCATACGGCATAAAGTTAATATAGAGTTGGTTTCATCATCCTGATAATTA
TCTATTAATTCCTCTGACGAATCCATAATGGCTCTTCTCACATCAGAAAATGGAATATCAGGTAGTAATT
CCTCTAAGTCATAATTTCCGTATATTCTTTTATTTTTTCGTTTTGCTTGGTAAAGCATTATGGTTAAATC
TGAATTTAATTCCTTCTGAGGAATGTATCCTTGTTCATAAAGCTCTTGTAACCATTCTCCATAAATAAAT
TCTTGTTTGGGAGGATGATTCCACGGTACCATTTCTTGCTGAATAATAATTGTTAATTCAATATATCGTA
AGTTGCTTTTATCTCCTATTTTTTTTGAAATAGGTCTAATTTTTTGTATAAGTATTTCTTTACTTTGATC
TGTCAATGGTTCAGATACGACGACTAAAAAGTCAAGATCACTATTTGGTTTTAGTCCACTCTCAACTCCT
GATCCAAACATGTAAGTACCAATAAGGTTATTTTTTAAATGTTTCCGAAGTATTTTTTTCACTTTATTAA
TTTGTTCGTATGTATTCAAATATATCCTCCTCACTATTTTGATTAGTACCTATTTTATATCCATAGTTGT
TAATTAAATAAACTTAATTTAGTTTATTTATAGATTTCATTGGCTTCTAAATTTTTTATCTAGATAATAA
TTATTTTAGTTAATTTTATTCTAGATTATATATGATATGATCTTTCATTTCCATAAAACTAAAGTAAGTG
TAAACCTATTCATTGTTTTAAAAATATCTCTTGCCAGTCACGTTACGTTATTAGTTATAGTTATTATAAC
ATGTATTCACGAACGAAAATCGCCATTCGCCAGCTGCAGGAATTCGATATCAAGCTTCTAGGATCTTTAC
ATTTTAACGATATCTAGAAAATGTTCAATAACAATGGAAGACATTCCTAATGCCGGTGCATTCTTTCCTA
AGGAAGATGGTAATAATTCATAGCTATTGCCTAATTGGGGATAAACCCTGGACGACACTTCACTTCTAAT
TGAATTTAAAACCATAGGATGTGATTCAATTATGCTGTTTCTTAAAATGATGGCTTGTGGATTGAATGTA
TTTAGAATATTAGTAAGGCCAATTCCTAAATAGAATCCGAAATTCTGTAATGCATTTAAGGTGCCGATAT
CATTCAGATGGGCGAGGTCTATGATATCTTGATAGGACACTTTTTTCTCTTTAGTCTGAAGAGATTTTAA
TAAAGCCTTCTCTGAAGCATACAATTCCCAGCAACCTCGGTTTCCGCAACTGCATTTAGGACCATTAAAG
TCTATTGTCATATGTCCCATTTCTCCAGAGAATCCGCTTACCCCTCTATATAAATGATTGTTGATAATAA
CACCGATCCCTATACCTGTACTGATACTAGCATAAATAATGTTATTGTGATTTTTTGCAGCACCAAATAC
TTTTTCTCCATACGCGCCAGCATTTGCCTCATTTTCAATAAAAACAGGCACATTGAACTTCTCTTGTATG
AAAGATTTTAAGTCAATATCTCTCCAGTTGGAGTTCGGAGTGAAAACAATTTTTTGATTTTTATCAATTA
GTCCAGGCACGCATATGCCTATACCGATAAGCCCGTACGGAGATTGTGGCATACGCGTAATAAAGTGATG
AATCATATCAATTAAAATGTCTTTAGTTATTTCTGGAGAATTCGATTCTAAATGGTGATGTTGATCAAGA
ATGATCGTTCCTTCAAGGTCTGTTAAAATGCCACTAATATAATCCACACCAACATCTATTCCTATGGAGT
ATCCTGCCTTTTTATTAAAAACAAGCATGACAGGTCTTCTTCCGCCACTTTGCTGATCAAGAATGATCGT
CCCTTCAAGGTCTGTTAAAATCCCACTAATATAATCCACACCAACATCTATGCCTATGGAGTATCCTGCC
TTCTTATTAAAAACAAGCATCACAGGTCTTCTTCCGCCACTTGATTGTCCTTGACCTATTTCAAATACAA
GATTTTCTTTCATCAGCGTGTTTACCTGTGATGAAACAGTTGATTTATTTAATCC
Features (pLannotate 1.2.2; 20 found; start..end, strand, type, name):
    120..191     +  terminator     rrnB T1 terminator: transcription terminator T1 from the E. coli rrnB gene
    278..327     +  misc_RNA       sTRSV HHRz: hammerhead ribozyme from the tobacco ringspot virus satellite RNA (Khvorova et al., 2003)
    378..1085    +  CDS            GFPmut2: GFPmut2 is a basic (constitutively fluorescent) green fluorescent protein published in 1996, derived from Aequorea victoria. It is reported to be a very rapidly-maturing weak dimer.
   1120..1167    +  terminator     T7 terminator: transcription terminator for bacteriophage T7 RNA polymerase
   1211..1750    -  CDS            amyE (fragment): AMY_BACSU - Also known as amyA. Experimental evidence at protein level: Swiss-Prot protein existence level 1. From Bacillus subtilis (strain 168).
   1970..2074    +  promoter       AmpR promoter: bla
   2075..2932    +  CDS            bla: BLAT_ECOLX - Experimental evidence at protein level: Swiss-Prot protein existence level 1. TEM-type are the most prevalent beta-lactamases in enterobacteria; they hydrolyze the beta-lactam bond in susceptible beta-lactam antibiotics, thus conferring resistance to penicillins and cephalosporins. TEM-3 and TEM-4 are capable of hydrolyzing cefotaxime and ceftazidime. TEM-5 is capable of hydrolyzing ceftazidime. TEM-6 is capable of hydrolyzing ceftazidime and aztreonam. TEM-8/CAZ-2, TEM- 16/CAZ-7 and TEM-24/CAZ-6 are markedly active against ceftazidime. IRT- 4 shows resistance to beta-lactamase in
   3106..3694    +  rep_origin     ori: high-copy-number ColE1/pMB1/pBR322/pUC origin of replication
   3718..3807    +  CDS            str (fragment): STR_KLEPN - Protein inferred from homology: Swiss-Prot protein existence level 3. The aminoglycoside phosphotransferases achieve inactivation of their antibiotic substrates by phosphorylation. From Klebsiella pneumoniae.
   3874..3933    +  CDS            ENDON_BPT5 (fragment): Experimental evidence at transcript level: Swiss-Prot protein existence level 2. Endonuclease responsible for the single-chain interruptions (nicks) located at specific positions in the minus strand of the viral genome. From Escherichia phage T5 (Enterobacteria phage T5).
   3929..4030    +  CDS            RAF1 (fragment): RAF_YEAST - Experimental evidence at transcript level: Swiss-Prot protein existence level 2. Antagonizes transcriptional repression of recombinase FLP by REP1-REP2. May play a role in plasmid partitioning. From Saccharomyces cerevisiae (strain ATCC 204508 / S288c) (Baker's yeast).
   4162..4198    +  CDS            NeoR/KanR (fragment): aminoglycoside phosphotransferase confers resistance to neomycin, kanamycin, and G418 (Geneticin®)
   4209..4391    +  CDS            D20 (fragment): CAPSD_BPT5 - Experimental evidence at protein level: Swiss-Prot protein existence level 1. Major capsid protein that self-associates to form 120 hexamers and 11 pentamers, building the T=13 icosahedral capsid which about 860 Angstroms in diameter. Responsible for its self-assembly into a procapsid. The phage does not need to encode a separate scaffolfing protein because its capsid protein contains the delta domain that carries that function. The capsid gains its final stability through the reorganization of the subunits that takes place upon expansion. DNA encapsidation through the portal trig
   4392..4688    -  CDS            TcR (fragment): tetracycline efflux protein; tet; confers resistance to tetracycline
   4681..4833    -  CDS            ldh (fragment): LDH_MYCPN - Experimental evidence at protein level: Swiss-Prot protein existence level 1. Catalyzes the conversion of lactate to pyruvate. From Mycoplasma pneumoniae (strain ATCC 29342 / M129).
   5002..5436    -  CDS            amyE (fragment): AMY_BACSU - Also known as amyA. Experimental evidence at protein level: Swiss-Prot protein existence level 1. From Bacillus subtilis (strain 168).
   5442..6002    -  CDS            amyE (fragment): AMY_BACSU - Also known as amyA. Experimental evidence at protein level: Swiss-Prot protein existence level 1. From Bacillus subtilis (strain 168).
   6130..6891    -  CDS            spc: S9AD_ENTFL - Also known as aad9 From Enterococcus faecalis (Streptococcus faecalis).
   7173..7197    +  misc_feature   MCS (fragment): pBluescript multiple cloning site
   7210..8385    -  CDS            xylR: XYLR_BACPZ - Protein inferred from homology: Swiss-Prot protein existence level 3. Transcriptional repressor of xylose-utilizing enzymes. From Bacillus subtilis subsp. spizizenii (strain ATCC 23059 / NRRL B-14472 / W23).
