[The description below was written by a language model from this plasmid's Addgene catalogue record and pLannotate feature annotations shown in this document.]
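Description:
pLG327 is a bacterial expression construct built on the pLG166 backbone. It is propagated in E. coli as a high-copy plasmid through a ColE1/pUC-type origin, with ampicillin selection from the bla gene. The feature table also shows fragments of the Bacillus subtilis amyE gene on either side of the payload, together with a spectinomycin resistance gene (spc/aad9). This layout is typical of vectors designed to integrate by double crossover at the amyE locus of the B. subtilis chromosome, with spectinomycin selecting integrants. The catalogue fields do not state this use explicitly, but it fits the associated work on bacterial spores.

The payload is a xylose-inducible reporter of about 0.7 kb. It encodes GFPmut2, a rapidly maturing green fluorescent protein, under a modified xylose promoter listed as Pxyl(s). The promoter is not annotated in the feature table but presumably lies upstream of the reporter. The XylR repressor is encoded in the opposite orientation nearby; it holds the promoter off until xylose relieves repression. According to the record, this promoter variant lacks the CRE (catabolite-responsive element) site, so expression is not subject to catabolite repression and cells do not need minimal medium to induce gfp.

An rrnB T1 terminator upstream insulates the cassette from read-through. An sTRSV hammerhead ribozyme sits between the promoter region and the coding sequence, where such elements cleave the 5′ leader to standardise the transcript. A T7 terminator follows GFPmut2. Several short annotated fragments in the backbone (str, NeoR/KanR, TcR, ldh, phage T5 and yeast proteins) are probably weak homology matches or cloning remnants rather than functional genes.
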