Addgene plasmid #128797: pLG327
Purpose: Xylose inducible system without CRE site; cell do not need minimal media to express gfp under this modify xylose promoter.
Depositing lab: Christopher Voigt. Depositing organization: Massachusetts Institute of Technology. Publication: Resilient living materials built by printing bacterial spores. Gonzalez LM, Mukhitov N, Voigt CA. Nat Chem Biol. 2019 Dec 2. pii: 10.1038/s41589-019-0412-5. doi: 10.1038/s41589-019-0412-5. PubMed 31792444.
Backbone
  Vector backbone: pLG166
  Backbone size w/o insert (bp): 7675
  Total vector size (bp): 8386
  Vector type: Bacterial Expression
Growth in bacteria
  Bacterial resistance: Ampicillin, 100 μg/mL
  Growth temperature: 37°C
  Growth strain: DH5alpha
  Copy number: High Copy
Gene/Insert
  Gene/Insert name: gfpmut2 (alt name: has a different xylose promoter without the CRE site)
  Species: Synthetic
  Entrez Gene: NEWENTRY
  Promoter: Pxyl(s)
  Cloning method: Gateway Cloning
  Sequencing primers: 5′ TGGCATACGCGTAATAAAGTGATGAATC; 3′ GCACGTGTCTTGTAGTTCCCG
Terms and licenses: Academic/Nonprofit Terms; Industry Terms: Not Available to Industry
How to cite: pLG327 was a gift from Christopher Voigt (Addgene plasmid # 128797 ; http://n2t.net/addgene:128797 ; RRID:Addgene_128797)
